>Addgene plasmid #36237 | pCY 3120-01 | depositor full sequence | sequence record 47107 | pCY 3120-01 sequence 5218 bps
GAACGCGGCCGCCAGCTGAAGCTTCGTACGCTGCAGGTCGACGGATCCCCGGGTTAATTAACGGTGACGG
TGCTGGTTTAATTAACATGTCTAAAGGTGAAGAATTATTCACTGGTGTTGTCCCAATTTTGGTTGAATTA
GATGGTGATGTTAATGGTCACAAATTTTCTGTCTCCGGTGAAGGTGAAGGTGATGCTACTTACGGTAAAT
TGACCTTAAAATTTATTTGTACTACTGGTAAATTGCCAGTTCCATGGCCAACCTTAGTCACTACTTTAGG
TTATGGTTTGATGTGTTTTGCTAGATACCCAGATCATATGAAACAACATGACTTTTTCAAGTCTGCCATG
CCAGAAGGTTATGTTCAAGAAAGAACTATTTTTTTCAAAGATGACGGTAACTACAAGACCAGAGCTGAAG
TCAAGTTTGAAGGTGATACCTTAGTTAATAGAATCGAATTAAAAGGTATTGATTTTAAAGAAGATGGTAA
CATTTTAGGTCACAAATTGGAATACAACTATAACTCTCACAATGTTTACATCATGGCTGACAAACAAAAG
AATGGTATCAAAGTTAACTTCAAAATTAGACACAACATTGAAGATGGTTCTGTTCAATTAGCTGACCATT
ATCAACAAAATACTCCAATTGGTGATGGTCCAGTCTTGTTACCAGACAACCATTACTTATCCTATCAATC
TGCCTTATCCAAAGATCCAAACGAAAAGAGAGACCACATGGTCTTGTTAGAATTTGTTACTGCTGCTGGT
ATTACCCATGGTATTGATGAATTGTACAAACCCGGGTTAATTAACGGTGAACAAAAGCTAATCTCCGAGG
AAGACTTGAACGGTGAACAAAAATTAATCTCAGAAGAAGACTTGAACGGACTCGACGGTGAACAAAAGTT
GATTTCTGAAGAAGATTTGAACGGTGAACAAAAGCTAATCTCCGAGGAAGACTTGAACGGTGAACAAAAA
TTAATCTCAGAAGAAGACTTGAACGGACTCGACGGTGAACAAAAGTTGATTTCTGAAGAAGATTTGAACG
GTGAACAAAAGCTAATCTCCGAGGAAGACTTGAACGGTGAACAAAAATTAATCAATCACTAGGGCGCGCC
ACTTCTAAATAAGCGAATTTCTTATGATTTATGATTTTTATTATTAAATAAGTTATAAAAAAAATAAGTG
TATACAAATTTTAAAGTGACTCTTAGGTTTTAAAACGAAAATTCTTATTCTTGAGTAACTCTTTCCTGTA
GGTCAGGTTGCTTTCTCAGGTATAGTATGAGGTCGCTCTTATTGACCACACCTCTACCGGCAGATCCGCT
AGGGATAACAGGGTAATATAGATCTGTTTAGCTTGCCTCGTCCCCGCCGGGTCACCCGGCCAGCGACATG
GAGGCCCAGAATACCCTCCTTGACAGTCTTGACGTGCGCAGCTCAGGGGCATGATGTGACTGTCGCCCGT
ACATTTAGCCCATACATCCCCATGTATAATCATTTGCATCCATACATTTTGATGGCCGCACGGCGCGAAG
CAAAAATTACGGCTCCTCGCTGCAGACCTGCGAGCAGGGAAACGCTCCCCTCACAGACGCGTTGAATTGT
CCCCACGCCGCGCCCCTGTAGAGAAATATAAAAGGTTAGGATTTGCCACTGAGGTTCTTCTTTCATATAC
TTCCTTTTAAAATCTTGCTAGGATACAGTTCTCACATCACATCCGAACATAAACAACCATGGGTAAGGAA
AAGACTCACGTTTCGAGGCCGCGATTAAATTCCAACATGGATGCTGATTTATATGGGTATAAATGGGCTC
GCGATAATGTCGGGCAATCAGGTGCGACAATCTATCGATTGTATGGGAAGCCCGATGCGCCAGAGTTGTT
TCTGAAACATGGCAAAGGTAGCGTTGCCAATGATGTTACAGATGAGATGGTCAGACTAAACTGGCTGACG
GAATTTATGCCTCTTCCGACCATCAAGCATTTTATCCGTACTCCTGATGATGCATGGTTACTCACCACTG
CGATCCCCGGCAAAACAGCATTCCAGGTATTAGAAGAATATCCTGATTCAGGTGAAAATATTGTTGATGC
GCTGGCAGTGTTCCTGCGCCGGTTGCATTCGATTCCTGTTTGTAATTGTCCTTTTAACAGCGATCGCGTA
TTTCGTCTCGCTCAGGCGCAATCACGAATGAATAACGGTTTGGTTGATGCGAGTGATTTTGATGACGAGC
GTAATGGCTGGCCTGTTGAACAAGTCTGGAAAGAAATGCATAAGCTTTTGCCATTCTCACCGGATTCAGT
CGTCACTCATGGTGATTTCTCACTTGATAACCTTATTTTTGACGAGGGGAAATTAATAGGTTGTATTGAT
GTTGGACGAGTCGGAATCGCAGACCGATACCAGGATCTTGCCATCCTATGGAACTGCCTCGGTGAGTTTT
CTCCTTCATTACAGAAACGGCTTTTTCAAAAATATGGTATTGATAATCCTGATATGAATAAATTGCAGTT
TCATTTGATGCTCGATGAGTTTTTCTAATCAGTACTGACAATAAAAAGATTCTTGTTTTCAAGAACTTGT
CATTTGTATAGTTTTTTTATATTGTAGTTGTTCTATTTTAATCAAATGTTAGCGTGATTTATATTTTTTT
TCGCCTCGACATCATCTGCCCAGATGCGAAGTTAAGTGCGCAGAAAGTAATATCATGCGTCAATCGTATG
TGAATGCTGGTCGCTATACTGCTGTCGATTCGATACTAACGCCGCCATCCAGTTTAAACGAGCTCGAATT
CATCGATGATATCAGATCCACTAGTGGCCTATGCGGCCGCGGATCTGCCGGTCTCCCTATAGTGAGTCGT
ATTAATTTCGATAAGCCAGGTTAACCTGCATTAATGAATCGGCCAACGCGCGGGGAGAGGCGGTTTGCGT
ATTGGGCGCTCTTCCGCTTCCTCGCTCACTGACTCGCTGCGCTCGGTCGTTCGGCTGCGGCGAGCGGTAT
CAGCTCACTCAAAGGCGGTAATACGGTTATCCACAGAATCAGGGGATAACGCAGGAAAGAACATGTGAGC
AAAAGGCCAGCAAAAGGCCAGGAACCGTAAAAAGGCCGCGTTGCTGGCGTTTTTCCATAGGCTCCGCCCC
CCTGACGAGCATCACAAAAATCGACGCTCAAGTCAGAGGTGGCGAAACCCGACAGGACTATAAAGATACC
AGGCGTTTCCCCCTGGAAGCTCCCTCGTGCGCTCTCCTGTTCCGACCCTGCCGCTTACCGGATACCTGTC
CGCCTTTCTCCCTTCGGGAAGCGTGGCGCTTTCTCAATGCTCACGCTGTAGGTATCTCAGTTCGGTGTAG
GTCGTTCGCTCCAAGCTGGGCTGTGTGCACGAACCCCCCGTTCAGCCCGACCGCTGCGCCTTATCCGGTA
ACTATCGTCTTGAGTCCAACCCGGTAAGACACGACTTATCGCCACTGGCAGCAGCCACTGGTAACAGGAT
TAGCAGAGCGAGGTATGTAGGCGGTGCTACAGAGTTCTTGAAGTGGTGGCCTAACTACGGCTACACTAGA
AGGACAGTATTTGGTATCTGCGCTCTGCTGAAGCCAGTTACCTTCGGAAAAAGAGTTGGTAGCTCTTGAT
CCGGCAAACAAACCACCGCTGGTAGCGGTGGTTTTTTTGTTTGCAAGCAGCAGATTACGCGCAGAAAAAA
AGGATCTCAAGAAGATCCTTTGATCTTTTCTACGGGGTCTGACGCTCAGTGGAACGAAAACTCACGTTAA
GGGATTTTGGTCATGAGATTATCAAAAAGGATCTTCACCTAGATCCTTTTAAATTAAAAATGAAGTTTTA
AATCAATCTAAAGTATATATGAGTAAACTTGGTCTGACAGTTACCAATGCTTAATCAGTGAGGCACCTAT
CTCAGCGATCTGTCTATTTCGTTCATCCATAGTTGCCTGACTCCCCGTCGTGTAGATAACTACGATACGG
GAGGGCTTACCATCTGGCCCCAGTGCTGCAATGATACCGCGAGACCCACGCTCACCGGCTCCAGATTTAT
CAGCAATAAACCAGCCAGCCGGAAGGGCCGAGCGCAGAAGTGGTCCTGCAACTTTATCCGCCTCCATCCA
GTCTATTAATTGTTGCCGGGAAGCTAGAGTAAGTAGTTCGCCAGTTAATAGTTTGCGCAACGTTGTTGCC
ATTGCTACAGGCATCGTGGTGTCACGCTCGTCGTTTGGTATGGCTTCATTCAGCTCCGGTTCCCAACGAT
CAAGGCGAGTTACATGATCCCCCATGTTGTGCAAAAAAGCGGTTAGCTCCTTCGGTCCTCCGATCGTTGT
CAGAAGTAAGTTGGCCGCAGTGTTATCACTCATGGTTATGGCAGCACTGCATAATTCTCTTACTGTCATG
CCATCCGTAAGATGCTTTTCTGTGACTGGTGAGTACTCAACCAAGTCATTCTGAGAATAGTGTATGCGGC
GACCGAGTTGCTCTTGCCCGGCGTCAATACGGGATAATACCGCGCCACATAGCAGAACTTTAAAAGTGCT
CATCATTGGAAAACGTTCTTCGGGGCGAAAACTCTCAAGGATCTTACCGCTGTTGAGATCCAGTTCGATG
TAACCCACTCGTGCACCCAACTGATCTTCAGCATCTTTTACTTTCACCAGCGTTTCTGGGTGAGCAAAAA
CAGGAAGGCAAAATGCCGCAAAAAAGGGAATAAGGGCGACACGGAAATGTTGAATACTCATACTCTTCCT
TTTTCAATATTATTGAAGCATTTATCAGGGTTATTGTCTCATGAGCGGATACATATTTGAATGTATTTAG
AAAAATAAACAAATAGGGGTTCCGCGCACATTTCCCCGAAAAGTGCCACCTGACGTCTAAGAAACCATTA
TTATCATGACATTAACCTATAAAAATAGGCGTATCACGAGGCCCTTTCGTCTCGCGCGTTTCGGTGATGA
CGGTGAAAACCTCTGACACATGCAGCTCCCGGAGACGGTCACAGCTTGTCTGTAAGCGGATGCCGGGAGC
AGACAAGCCCGTCAGGGCGCGTCAGCGGGTGTTGGCGGGTGTCGGGGCTGGCTTAACTATGCGGCATCAG
AGCAGATTGTACTGAGAGTGCACCATATGGACATATTGTCGTTAGAACGCGGCTACAATTAATACATAAC
CTTATGTATCATACACATACGATTTAGGTGACACTATA
Features (pLannotate 1.2.2; 12 found; start..end, strand, type, name):
     87..800     +  CDS            10B: 10B is a fluorescent protein published in 1996, derived from Aequorea victoria.
    813..1103    +  CDS            13xMyc (fragment): 13 tandem Myc epitope tags
   1133..1320    +  terminator     ADH1 terminator: S. cerevisiae ADH1; transcription terminator for the S. cerevisiae alcohol dehydrogenase 1 (ADH1) gene
   1395..2751    +  gene           kanMX: yeast selectable marker conferring kanamycin resistance (Wach et al., 1994)
   2856..2874    -  promoter       T7 promoter: promoter for bacteriophage T7 RNA polymerase
   2896..2949    -  CDS            lacI (fragment): lac repressor; lacI; The lac repressor binds to the lac operator to inhibit transcription in E. coli. This inhibition can be relieved by adding lactose or isopropyl-β-D-thiogalactopyranoside (IPTG).
   3132..3720    -  rep_origin     ori: high-copy-number ColE1/pMB1/pBR322/pUC origin of replication
   3891..4751    -  CDS            AmpR: β-lactamase; bla; confers resistance to ampicillin, carbenicillin, and related antibiotics
   4752..4856    -  promoter       AmpR promoter: bla
   4951..4986    +  CDS            rop (fragment): Rop protein, which maintains plasmids at low copy number; rop
   5088..5139    +  misc_feature   bom (fragment): basis of mobility region from pBR322
   5202..2       +  promoter       SP6 promoter (across the origin): promoter for bacteriophage SP6 RNA polymerase
