[The description below was written by a language model from this plasmid's Addgene catalogue record and pLannotate feature annotations shown in this document.]
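Description:
pCY 3120-01 is a yeast tagging-cassette plasmid built on the pBS7 backbone. It is not meant to be expressed or maintained in yeast. Instead it serves as a PCR template: the cassette is amplified with primers carrying homology to a chosen genomic locus, then integrated by homologous recombination so that the tag is fused to the C-terminus of an endogenous Saccharomyces cerevisiae protein. In E. coli the plasmid is propagated through a high-copy ColE1/pUC-type origin and selected with ampicillin via the AmpR (β-lactamase) gene and its promoter. No yeast origin of replication is annotated, which fits its template-only role. The T7 and SP6 promoters and the short lacI, rop and bom fragments appear to be backbone remnants with no stated function here.

The payload is described as yEpolylinker-yECitrine-7Myc-kanMX. The feature table shows an Aequorea victoria-derived fluorescent protein coding sequence, which the automated annotation labels as the variant "10B" but which corresponds in position to the yECitrine named in the catalogue. It is followed closely by a tandem Myc epitope array, detected as a fragment of a 13xMyc element, consistent with the seven copies recorded. An ADH1 terminator follows to end transcription of the tagged gene. No promoter sits upstream of the tag, because expression comes from the native promoter of the target gene after integration. The downstream kanMX module allows selection of integrants with Geneticin.

The construct belongs to a cassette series designed for live-cell imaging and high-resolution techniques in yeast. It combines fluorescence with an epitope suitable for antibody-based detection. Part of it derives from an earlier optimized fluorescent protein tagging cassette.
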