Addgene plasmid #36237: pCY 3120-01
Depositing lab: Anne Robinson. Depositing organization: University of Delaware. Publication: Cassette series designed for live-cell imaging of proteins and high-resolution techniques in yeast. Young CL, Raden DL, Caplan JL, Czymmek KJ, Robinson AS. Yeast. 2012 Mar;29(3-4):119-36. doi: 10.1002/yea.2895. Epub 2012 Apr 4. PubMed 22473760.
Backbone
  Vector backbone: pBS7
  Backbone manufacturer: Yeast Resource Center, University of Washington
  Backbone size w/o insert (bp): 4882
  Vector type: Yeast cassette for PCR and homologous recombination
  Selectable markers: Geneticin
Growth in bacteria
  Bacterial resistance: Ampicillin, 100 μg/mL
  Growth temperature: 37°C
  Growth strain: DH5alpha
  Growth instructions: DH5alpha used for DNA recovery of plasmid (i.e. DNA preps).
  Copy number: Unknown
Gene/Insert
  Gene/Insert name: yECitrine-7Myc
  Insert size (bp): 1343
  Tag / fusion protein: yEpolylinker-yECitrine-7Myc-kanMX (C terminal on backbone)
  Cloning method: Restriction Enzyme; 5′ cloning site BamHI (unknown if destroyed); 3′ cloning site BssHII (unknown if destroyed)
  Sequencing primers: 5′ CCTTATGTATCATACACATACG
Resource information
  A portion of this plasmid was derived from a plasmid made by: Addgene plasmid 8737 (Sheff, M. A. and Thorn, K. S. (2004). Optimized cassettes for fluorescent protein tagging in Saccharomyces cerevisiae. Yeast 21, 661-70.)
Terms and licenses: Academic/Nonprofit Terms; Industry Terms: Not Available to Industry
Depositor comments: The minor discrepancies between the Addgene and author's sequence do not affect the plasmid function.
How to cite: pCY 3120-01 was a gift from Anne Robinson (Addgene plasmid # 36237 ; http://n2t.net/addgene:36237 ; RRID:Addgene_36237)
