>Addgene plasmid #36237 | pCY 3120-01 | addgene partial sequence | sequence record 47269 | pHybLex_rev 5'-GAGTCACTTTAAAATTTGTATACAC-3'
AAATCATAAATCATAAGAAATTCGCTTATTTAGAAGTGGCGCGCCGAATTCACTAGTGATTGATTAATTT
TTGTTCACCGTTCAAGTCTTCCTCGGAGATTAGCTTTTGTTCACCGTTCAAATCTTCTTCAGAAATCAAC
TTTTGTTCACCGTCGAGTCCGTTCAAGTCTTCTTCTGAGATTAATTTTTGTTCACCGTTCAAGTCTTCCT
CGGAGATTAGCTTTTGTTCACCGTTCAAATCTTCTTCAGAAATCAACTTTTGTTCACCGTCGAGTCCGTT
CAAGTCTTCTTCTGAGATTAATTTTTGTTCACCGTTCAAGTCTTCCTCGGAGATTAGCTTTTGTTCACCG
TTAATTAACCCGGGTTTGTACAATTCATCAATACCATGGGTAATACCAGCAGCAGTAACAAATTCTAACA
AGACCATGTGGTCTCTCTTTTCGTTTGGATCTTTGGATAAGGCAGATTGATAGGATAAGTAATGGTTGTC
TGGTAACAAGACTGGACCATCACCAATTGGAGTATTTTGTTGATAATGGTCAGCTAATTGAACAGAACCA
TCTTCAATGTTGTGTCTAATTTTGAAGTTAACTTTGATACCATTCTTTTGTTTGTCAGCCATGATGTAAA
CATTGTGAGAGTTATAGTTGTATTCCAATTTGTGACCTAAAATGTTACCATCTTCTTTAAAATCAATACC
TTTTAATTCGATTCTATTAACTAAGGTATCACCTTCAAACTTGACTTCAGCTCTGGTCTTGTAGTTACCG
TCATCTTTGAAAAAAATAGTTCTTTCTTGAACATAACCTTCTGGCATGGCAGACTTGAAAAAGTCA
