>Addgene plasmid #36237 | pCY 3120-01 | addgene partial sequence | sequence record 47713 | SP6 5'-ATTTAGGTGACACTATAG-3'
GATCCCCGGGTTATTAACGGTGACGGTGCTGGTTTAATTAACATGTCTAAAGGTGAAGAATTATTCACTG
GTGTTGTCCCAATTTTGGTTGAATTAGATGGTGATGTTAATGGTCACAAATTTTCTGTCTCCGGTGAAGG
TGAAGGTGATGCTACTTACGGTAAATTGACCTTAAAATTTATTTGTACTACTGGTAAATTGCCAGTTCCA
TGGCCAACCTTAGTCACTACTTTAGGTTATGGTTTGATGTGTTTTGCTAGATACCCAGATCATATGAAAC
AACATGACTTTTTCAAGTCTGCCATGCCAGAAGGTTATGTTCAAGAAAGAACTATTTTTTTCAAAGATGA
CGGTAACTACAAGACCAGAGCTGAAGTCAAGTTTGAAGGTGATACCTTAGTTAATAGAATCGAATTAAAA
GGTATTGATTTTAAAGAAGATGGTAACATTTTAGGTCACAAATTGGAATACAACTATAACTCTCACAATG
TTTACATCATGGCTGACAAACAAAAGAATGGTATCAAAGTTAACTTCAAAATTAGACACAACATTGAAGA
TGGTTCTGTTCAATTAGCTGACCATTATCAACAAAATACTCCAATTGGTGATGGTCCAGTCTTGTTACCA
GACAACCATTACTTATCCTATCAATCTGCCTTATCCAAAGATCCAAACGAAAAGAGAGACCACATGGTCT
TGTTAGAATTTGTTACTGCTGCTGGTATTACCCATGGTATTGATGAATTGTACAAACCCGGGTTAATTAA
CGGTGAACAAAAGCTAATCTCCGAGGAAGACTTGAACGGTGAACAAAAATTAATCTCAGAAGAAGACTTG
AACGGA
