>Addgene plasmid #36237 | pCY 3120-01 | addgene partial sequence | sequence record 49583 | T7 5'-TAATACGACTCACTATAGGG-3'
ATCTGATATCATCGATGAATTCGAGCTCGTTTAAACTGGATGGCGGCGTTAGTATCGAATCGACAGCAGT
ATAGCGACCAGCATTCACATACGATTGACGCATGATATTACTTTCTGCGCACTTAACTTCGCATCTGGGC
AGATGATGTCGAGGCGAAAAAAATATAAATCACGCTAACATTTGATTAAAATAGAACAACTACAATATAA
AAAAACTATACAAATGACAAGTTCTTGAAAACAAGAATCTTTTTATTGTCAGTACTGATTAGAAAAACTC
ATCGAGCATCAAATGAAACTGCAATTTATTCATATCAGGATTATCAATACCATATTTTTGAAAAAGCCGT
TTCTGTAATGAAGGAGAAAACTCACCGAGGCAGTTCCATAGGATGGCAAGATCCTGGTATCGGTCTGCGA
TTCCGACTCGTCCAACATCAATACAACCTATTAATTTCCCCTCGTCAAAAATAAGGTTATCAAGTGAGAA
ATCACCATGAGTGACGACTGAATCCGGTGAGAATGGCAAAAGCTTATGCATTTCTTTCCAGACTTGTTCA
ACAGGCCAGCCATTACGCTCGTCATCAAAATCACTCGCATCAACCAAACCGTTATTCATTCGTGATTGCG
CCTGAGCGAGACGAAATACGCGATCGCTGTTAAAAGGACAATTACAAACAGGAATCGAATGCAACCGGCG
CAGGAACACTGCCAGCGCATCAACAATATTTTCACCTGAATCAGGATATTCTTCTAATACCTGGAATGCT
GTTTTGCCGGGGATCGCAGTGGTGAGTAACCATGCATCATCAGGAGTACGGATAAAATGCTTGATG
